>Addgene plasmid #49741 | pVRc22_4450 | depositor full sequence | sequence record 74548 | pVRc22_4450 sequence 5200 bps
ATGGAACTGGACGATATGAAACATGCATGGCAGACCCTGGAACAGCGTCTGGATCAGCAGGCAGCACAGA
CCGGTCAGCTGCTGGGTGTTGTTCATGAAGAAACCGTTCGTAGCAGCCTGCGTCCGCTGTGGGTTGCACA
GACAGCACAGCTGCTGTGTGCACTGGCACTGGCAATTGTTAGCGCACGTAGCTGGATTCCGCATACCGAT
CAGCCGGTTGCAGTTATTGGTGGTGTTCTGCTGCAGGCATGGTGTATGGCACTGGCCATTAGCGCAATGG
TTCAGCTGCAACTGCTGACCCAGTTTAATGTTGCAGGTCCGCTGCTGCGTACCCAGCATGCACTGGCACG
TCTGCGTCGTTGGCGTACCCGTGTTGCACCGTGGCTGGGTGTTGCATTTTGGGTTCTGTGGATTGCAGTT
GCAGATGCACTGTGGCGTGCACTGACAGGTCAGACCCTGCCGACCGATTGGCTGGTTCTGAATCTGCTGG
TTGGTGTTGCCGGTGGTATTGGCACCTGGCTGGGTTTTCGTCGTCTGCAGCGTGCACAGCATCCGTGGCT
GGAACGTATTGATCGTGCACATGCAGGCACCGGTGTTATTCGTGCAGAACGTATGCTGGAAGAAATTGCA
CGTTTTCAGCGTGATTAAGGATCCCTGTTTTGGCGGATGAGAGAAGATTTTCAGCCTGATACAGATTAAA
TCAGAACGCAGAAGCGGTCTGATAAAACAGAATTTGCCTGGCGGCAGTAGCGCGGTGGTCCCACCTGACC
CCATGCCGAACTCAGAAGTGAAACGCCGTAGCGCCGATGGTAGTGTGGGGTCTCCCCATGCGAGAGTAGG
GAACTGCCAGGCATCAAATAAAACGAAAGGCTCAGTCGAAAGACTGGGCCTTTCGTTTTATCTGTTGTTT
GTCGGTGAACGCTCTCCTGAGTAGGACAAATCCGCCGGGAGCGGATTTGAACGTTGCGAAGCAACGGCCC
GGAGGGTGGCGGGCAGGACGCCCGCCATAAACTGCCAGGCATCAAATTAAGCAGAAGGCCATCCTGACGG
ATGGCCTTTTTGCGTTTCTACAAACTCTTTTGTTTATTTTTCTAAATACATTCAAATATGTATCCGCTCA
TGAGACAATAACCCTGATAAATGCTTCAATAATATTGAAAAAGGAAGACTATGAGTATTCAACATTTCCG
TGTCTGCTTACATAAACAGTAATACAAGGGGTGTTTACTAGAGGTTGATCGGGCACGTAAGAGGTTCCAA
CTTTCACCATAATGAAATAAGATCACTACCGGGCGTATTTTTTGAGTTATCGAGATTTTCAGGAGCTAAG
GAAGCTAAAATGGAGAAAAAAATCACGGGATATACCACCGTTGATATATCCCAATGGCATCGTAAAGAAC
ATTTTGAGGCATTTCAGTCAGTTGCTCAATGTACCTATAACCAGACCGTTCAGCTGGATATTACGGCCTT
TTTAAAGACCGTAAAGAAAAATAAGCACAAGTTTTATCCGGCCTTTATTCACATTCTTGCCCGCCTGATG
AACGCTCACCCGGAGTTTCGTATGGCCATGAAAGACGGTGAGCTGGTGATCTGGGATAGTGTTCACCCTT
GTTACACCGTTTTCCATGAGCAAACTGAAACGTTTTCGTCCCTCTGGAGTGAATACCACGACGATTTCCG
GCAGTTTCTCCACATATATTCGCAAGATGTGGCGTGTTACGGTGAAAACCTGGCCTATTTCCCTAAAGGG
TTTATTGAGAATATGTTTTTTGTCTCAGCCAATCCCTGGGTGAGTTTCACCAGTTTTGATTTAAACGTGG
CCAATATGGACAACTTCTTCGCCCCCGTTTTCACGATGGGCAAATATTATACGCAAGGCGACAAGGTGCT
GATGCCGCTGGCGATCCAGGTTCATCATGCCGTTTGTGATGGCTTCCATGTCGGCCGCATGCTTAATGAA
TTACAACAGTACTGTGATGAGTGGCAGGGCGGGGCGTAATAATACTAGCTCCGGCAAAAAAACGGGCAAG
GTGTCACCACCCTGCCCTTTTTCTTTAAAACCGAAAAGATTACTTCGCGTTTGCCACCTGACGTCTAAGC
TGTCAGACCAAGTTTACTCATATATACTTTAGATTGATT
[125 nt withheld, positions 2140-2264]
C
[141 nt withheld, positions 2266-2406]
CCTTTGACGTTGGAGTCCACGTTCTTTAATAGTGGACTCTTGTTCCAAACTTGAACAACACTCAACCCTA
TCTCGGGCTATTCTTTTGATTTATAAGGGATTTTGCCGATTTCGGCCTATTGGTTAAAAAATGAGCTGAT
TTAACAAAAATTTAACGCGAATTTTAACAAAATATTAACGTTTACAATTTAAAAGGATCTAGGTGAAGAT
CCTTTTTGATAATCTCATGACCAAAATCCCTTAACGTGAGTTTTCGTTCCACTGAGCGTCAGACCCCGTA
GAAAAGATCAAAGGATCTTCTTGAGATCCTTTTTTTCTGCGCGTAATCTGCTGCTTGCAAACAAAAAAAC
CACCGCTACCAGCGGTGGTTTGTTTGCCGGATCAAGAGCTACCAACTCTTTTTCCGAAGGTAACTGGCTT
CAGCAGAGCGCAGATACCAAATACTGTCCTTCTAGTGTAGCCGTAGTTAGGCCACCACTTCAAGAACTCT
GTAGCACCGCCTACATACCTCGCTCTGCTAATCCTGTTACCAGTCAGGCATTTGAGAAGCACACGGTCAC
ACTGCTTCCGGTAGTCAATAAACCGGTAAACCAGCAATAGACATAAGCGGCTATTTAACGACCCTGCCCT
GAACCGACGACCGGGTCGAATTTGCTTTCGAATTTCTGCCATTCATCCGCTTATTATCACTTATTCAGGC
GTAGCACCAGGCGTTTAAGGGCACCAATAACTGCCTTAAAAAAAGCTAGCGGAGTGTATACTGGCTTACT
ATGTTGGCACTGATGAGGGTGTCAGTGAAGTGCTTCATGTGGCAGGAGAAAAAAGGCTGCACCGGTGCGT
CAGCAGAATATGTGATACAGGATATATTCCGCTTCCTCGCTCACTGACTCGCTACGCTCGGTCGTTCGAC
TGCGGCGAGCGGAAATGGCTTACGAACGGGGCGGAGATTTCCTGGAAGATGCCAGGAAGATACTTAACAG
GGAAGTGAGAGGGCCGCGGCAAAGCCGTTTTTCCATAGGCTCCGCCCCCCTGACAAGCATCACGAAATCT
GACGCTCAAATCAGTGGTGGCGAAACCCGACAGGACTATAAAGATACCAGGCGTTTCCCCCTGGCGGCTC
CCTCGTGCGCTCTCCTGTTCCTGCCTTTCGGTTTACCGGTGTCATTCCGCTGTTATGGCCGCGTTTGTCT
CATTCCACGCCTGACACTCAGTTCCGGGTAGGCAGTTCGCTCCAAGCTGGACTGTATGCACGAACCCCCC
GTTCAGTCCGACCGCTGCGCCTTATCCGGTAACTATCGTCTTGAGTCCAACCCGGAAAGACATGCAAAAG
CACCACTGGCAGCAGCCACTGGTAATTGATTTAGAGGAGTTAGTCTTGAAGTCATGCGCCGGTTAAGGCT
AAACTGAAAGGACAAGTTTTGGTGACTGCGCTCCTCCAAGCCAGTTACCTCGGTTCAAAGAGTTGGTAGC
TCAGAGAACCTTCGAAAAACCGCCCTGCAAGGCGGTTTTTTCGTTTTCAGAGCAAGAGATTACGCGCAGA
CCAAAACGATCTCAAGAAGATCATCTTATTAATCAGATAAAATATTTGCTCATGAGCCCGAAGTGGCGAG
CCCGATCTTCCCCATCGGTGATGTCGGCGATATAGGCGCCAGCAACCGCACCTGTGGCGCCGGTGATGCC
GGCCACGATGCGTCCGGCGTAGAGGATCTGCTCATGTTTGACAGCTTATCATCGATGCATAATGTGCCTG
TCAAATGGACGAAGCAGGGATTCTGCAAACCCTATGCTACTCCCTCGAGCCGTCAATTGTCTGATTCGTT
ACCAATTATTAATTTTTAAAGTATGGGCAATCAATTGCTCCTGTTAAAATTGCTTTAGAAATACTTTGGC
AGCGGTTTGTTGTATTGAGTTTCATTTGCGCATTGGTTAAATGGAAAGTGACAGTACGCTCACTGCAACC
TAATATTTTTGAAATATCCCAAGAGCTTTTTCCTTCGCATGCCCACGCTAAACATTCTTTTTCTCTTTTG
GTTAAATCGTTGTTTGATTTATTATTTGCTATATTTATTTTTCGATAATTATCAACTAGAGAAGGAACAA
TTAATGGTATGTTCATACACGCATGTAAAAATAAACTATCTATATAGTTGTCTTTTTCTGAATGTGCAAA
ACTAAGCATTCCGAAGCCATTGTTAGCCGTATGAATAGGGAAACTAAACCCAGTGATAAGACCTGATGTT
TTCGCTTCTTTAATTACATTTGGAGATTTTTTATTTACAGCATTGTTTTCAAATATATTCCAATTAATTG
GTGAATGATTGGAGTTAGAATAATCTACTATAGGATCATATTTTATTAAATTAGCGTCATCATAATATTG
CCTCCATTTTTTAGGGTAATTATCTAGGATTGAAATATCAGATTTAACCATAGAATGAGGATAAATGATC
GCGAGTAAATAATATTCACAATGTACCATTTTAGTCATATCAGATAAGCATTGATTAATATCATTATTGC
TTCTACAAGCTTTAATTTTATTAATTATTCTGTATGTGTCGTCGGCATTTATGTTTTTCATATTCACCAC
CCTGAATTGACTCTCTTCCGGGCGCTATCATGCCATACCGCGAAAGGTTTTGCGCCATTCGATGGCGCGC
CGCTTCGTCAGGCCACATAGCTTTCTTGTTCTGATCGGAACGATCGTTGGCTGACCTGTAGGATCGTACA
GGTTTACGCAAGAAAATGGTTTGTTATAGTCGAATAAATACTAGAGAAAGAGGAGAAATACCAT
Features (pLannotate 1.2.2; 16 found; start..end, strand, type, name):
    736..851     +  ncRNA          5S rRNA: Accession: RF00001 - 5S ribosomal RNA
    855..941     +  terminator     rrnB T1 terminator: Escherichia coli rrnB; transcription terminator T1 from the E. coli rrnB gene
   1033..1060    +  terminator     rrnB T2 terminator: transcription terminator T2 from the E. coli rrnB gene
   1079..1168    +  promoter       AmpR promoter: bla
   1242..1339    +  promoter       cat promoter: promoter of the E. coli cat gene encoding chloramphenicol acetyltransferase
   1340..1996    +  CDS            cat: CAT_ECOLX - Experimental evidence at protein level: Swiss-Prot protein existence level 1. This enzyme is an effector of chloramphenicol resistance in bacteria. From Escherichia coli. This protein is used as a marker in many commonly used cloning vectors, such as pACYC184.
   2010..2069    +  terminator     his operon terminator: This putative transcriptin terminator from the E. coli his operon has a 2-bp deletion introduced during synthesis. Its efficiency has not been determined.
   2141..2596    +  rep_origin     f1 ori (sequence partly withheld): f1 bacteriophage origin of replication; arrow indicates direction of (+) strand synthesis
   2707..2940    +  rep_origin     ori (fragment): high-copy-number ColE1/pMB1/pBR322/pUC origin of replication
   3153..3174    +  misc_feature   bom (fragment): basis of mobility region from pBR322
   3273..3328    -  rep_origin     RSF ori (fragment): Plasmids containing the RSF 1030 origin of replication can be propagated in E. coli cells that contain additional plasmids with compatible origins.
   3416..3961    -  rep_origin     p15A ori: Plasmids containing the medium-copy-number p15A origin of replication can be propagated in E. coli cells that contain a second plasmid with the ColE1 origin.
   3994..4114    -  CDS            TcR (fragment): tetracycline efflux protein; tet; confers resistance to tetracycline
   4124..4142    +  promoter       tet promoter (fragment): E. coli promoter for tetracycline efflux protein gene
   4238..4987    -  CDS            luxR: LUXR_ALIFS - Experimental evidence at protein level: Swiss-Prot protein existence level 1. Transcriptional activator of the bioluminescence operon. Binds to the OHHL autoinducer. From Aliivibrio fischeri (Vibrio fischeri).
   4988..5061    -  promoter       lacI promoter (fragment): lacI
