[The description below was written by a language model from this plasmid's Addgene catalogue record and pLannotate feature annotations shown in this document.]
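Description:
pVRc22_4450 is a low-copy bacterial expression plasmid built on the pVRc backbone for synthetic biology work in E. coli. It carries AS22_4450, an anti-sigma factor gene from Xanthomonas campestris pv. campestris ATCC 33913 that has been codon optimized for E. coli and cloned between retained NdeI and BamHI sites under the pLux promoter. The feature table does not annotate the insert or pLux themselves. By position they most likely occupy the unannotated region spanning the sequence junction, upstream of the 5S rRNA segment and the rrnB T1 and T2 terminators that would end the transcript.

The plasmid is maintained through a p15A origin, which is compatible with ColE1-type plasmids and so allows co-transformation with partner constructs. Selection is by chloramphenicol, via a cat gene with its own promoter followed by a his operon terminator. An f1 origin is also present. Short matches to ColE1 ori, bom, RSF ori, TcR and the tet promoter are only fragments, probably backbone remnants or sequence similarity to the p15A region rather than functional parts.

A luxR gene from Aliivibrio fischeri sits on the reverse strand, apparently driven by a lacI promoter fragment. LuxR activates pLux when bound to its acyl-homoserine lactone autoinducer, so anti-sigma expression can be induced by adding this signal. According to the associated publication title, the construct belongs to a collection used to map crosstalk among sigma factors, anti-sigmas and promoters and to design orthogonal genetic switches. In that context, an inducible anti-sigma would be used to repress the activity of its cognate sigma factor supplied from compatible plasmids.
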