Addgene plasmid #49741: pVRc22_4450
Depositing lab: Christopher Voigt. Depositing organization: University of California, San Francisco (UCSF). Publication: Design of orthogonal genetic switches based on a crosstalk map of sigmas, anti-sigmas, and promoters. Rhodius VA, Segall-Shapiro TH, Sharon BD, Ghodasara A, Orlova E, Tabakh H, Burkhardt DH, Clancy K, Peterson TC, Gross CA, Voigt CA. Mol Syst Biol. 2013 Oct 29;9:702. doi: 10.1038/msb.2013.58. PubMed 24169405.
Backbone
  Vector backbone: pVRc
  Vector type: Bacterial Expression, Synthetic Biology
Growth in bacteria
  Bacterial resistance: Chloramphenicol, 25 μg/mL
  Growth temperature: 37°C
  Growth strain: DH10B
  Copy number: Low Copy
Gene/Insert
  Gene/Insert name: AS22_4450
  Species: Xanthomonas campestris pv. campestris str. ATCC 33913
  Mutation: Codon optimized for E.coli
  Promoter: pLux
  Cloning method: Restriction Enzyme; 5′ cloning site NdeI (not destroyed); 3′ cloning site BamHI (not destroyed)
  Sequencing primers: 5′ GCGCTATCATGCCATACC; 3′ GTTTCACTTCTGAGTTCGGC
Terms and licenses: Academic/Nonprofit Terms; Industry Terms: Not Available to Industry
How to cite: pVRc22_4450 was a gift from Christopher Voigt (Addgene plasmid # 49741 ; http://n2t.net/addgene:49741 ; RRID:Addgene_49741)
