>Addgene plasmid #49741 | pVRc22_4450 | depositor partial sequence | sequence record 74160 | AS gene
ATGGAACTGGACGATATGAAACATGCATGGCAGACCCTGGAACAGCGTCTGGATCAGCAGGCAGCACAGA
CCGGTCAGCTGCTGGGTGTTGTTCATGAAGAAACCGTTCGTAGCAGCCTGCGTCCGCTGTGGGTTGCACA
GACAGCACAGCTGCTGTGTGCACTGGCACTGGCAATTGTTAGCGCACGTAGCTGGATTCCGCATACCGAT
CAGCCGGTTGCAGTTATTGGTGGTGTTCTGCTGCAGGCATGGTGTATGGCACTGGCCATTAGCGCAATGG
TTCAGCTGCAACTGCTGACCCAGTTTAATGTTGCAGGTCCGCTGCTGCGTACCCAGCATGCACTGGCACG
TCTGCGTCGTTGGCGTACCCGTGTTGCACCGTGGCTGGGTGTTGCATTTTGGGTTCTGTGGATTGCAGTT
GCAGATGCACTGTGGCGTGCACTGACAGGTCAGACCCTGCCGACCGATTGGCTGGTTCTGAATCTGCTGG
TTGGTGTTGCCGGTGGTATTGGCACCTGGCTGGGTTTTCGTCGTCTGCAGCGTGCACAGCATCCGTGGCT
GGAACGTATTGATCGTGCACATGCAGGCACCGGTGTTATTCGTGCAGAACGTATGCTGGAAGAAATTGCA
CGTTTTCAGCGTGATTAA
