>Addgene plasmid #49741 | pVRc22_4450 | depositor partial sequence | sequence record 74161 | pVRc backbone
GGATCCCTGTTTTGGCGGATGAGAGAAGATTTTCAGCCTGATACAGATTAAATCAGAACGCAGAAGCGGT
CTGATAAAACAGAATTTGCCTGGCGGCAGTAGCGCGGTGGTCCCACCTGACCCCATGCCGAACTCAGAAG
TGAAACGCCGTAGCGCCGATGGTAGTGTGGGGTCTCCCCATGCGAGAGTAGGGAACTGCCAGGCATCAAA
TAAAACGAAAGGCTCAGTCGAAAGACTGGGCCTTTCGTTTTATCTGTTGTTTGTCGGTGAACGCTCTCCT
GAGTAGGACAAATCCGCCGGGAGCGGATTTGAACGTTGCGAAGCAACGGCCCGGAGGGTGGCGGGCAGGA
CGCCCGCCATAAACTGCCAGGCATCAAATTAAGCAGAAGGCCATCCTGACGGATGGCCTTTTTGCGTTTC
TACAAACTCTTTTGTTTATTTTTCTAAATACATTCAAATATGTATCCGCTCATGAGACAATAACCCTGAT
AAATGCTTCAATAATATTGAAAAAGGAAGACTATGAGTATTCAACATTTCCGTGTCTGCTTACATAAACA
GTAATACAAGGGGTGTTTACTAGAGGTTGATCGGGCACGTAAGAGGTTCCAACTTTCACCATAATGAAAT
AAGATCACTACCGGGCGTATTTTTTGAGTTATCGAGATTTTCAGGAGCTAAGGAAGCTAAAATGGAGAAA
AAAATCACGGGATATACCACCGTTGATATATCCCAATGGCATCGTAAAGAACATTTTGAGGCATTTCAGT
CAGTTGCTCAATGTACCTATAACCAGACCGTTCAGCTGGATATTACGGCCTTTTTAAAGACCGTAAAGAA
AAATAAGCACAAGTTTTATCCGGCCTTTATTCACATTCTTGCCCGCCTGATGAACGCTCACCCGGAGTTT
CGTATGGCCATGAAAGACGGTGAGCTGGTGATCTGGGATAGTGTTCACCCTTGTTACACCGTTTTCCATG
AGCAAACTGAAACGTTTTCGTCCCTCTGGAGTGAATACCACGACGATTTCCGGCAGTTTCTCCACATATA
TTCGCAAGATGTGGCGTGTTACGGTGAAAACCTGGCCTATTTCCCTAAAGGGTTTATTGAGAATATGTTT
TTTGTCTCAGCCAATCCCTGGGTGAGTTTCACCAGTTTTGATTTAAACGTGGCCAATATGGACAACTTCT
TCGCCCCCGTTTTCACGATGGGCAAATATTATACGCAAGGCGACAAGGTGCTGATGCCGCTGGCGATCCA
GGTTCATCATGCCGTTTGTGATGGCTTCCATGTCGGCCGCATGCTTAATGAATTACAACAGTACTGTGAT
GAGTGGCAGGGCGGGGCGTAATAATACTAGCTCCGGCAAAAAAACGGGCAAGGTGTCACCACCCTGCCCT
TTTTCTTTAAAACCGAAAAGATTACTTCGCGTTTGCCACCTGACGTCTAAGCTGTCAGACCAAGTTTACT
CATATATACTTTAGATTGATT
[125 nt withheld, positions 1492-1616]
C
[141 nt withheld, positions 1618-1758]
CCTTTGACGTTGGAGTCCACGTTCTTTAATAGTGGACTCTTGTTCCAAACTTGAACAACACTCAACCCTA
TCTCGGGCTATTCTTTTGATTTATAAGGGATTTTGCCGATTTCGGCCTATTGGTTAAAAAATGAGCTGAT
TTAACAAAAATTTAACGCGAATTTTAACAAAATATTAACGTTTACAATTTAAAAGGATCTAGGTGAAGAT
CCTTTTTGATAATCTCATGACCAAAATCCCTTAACGTGAGTTTTCGTTCCACTGAGCGTCAGACCCCGTA
GAAAAGATCAAAGGATCTTCTTGAGATCCTTTTTTTCTGCGCGTAATCTGCTGCTTGCAAACAAAAAAAC
CACCGCTACCAGCGGTGGTTTGTTTGCCGGATCAAGAGCTACCAACTCTTTTTCCGAAGGTAACTGGCTT
CAGCAGAGCGCAGATACCAAATACTGTCCTTCTAGTGTAGCCGTAGTTAGGCCACCACTTCAAGAACTCT
GTAGCACCGCCTACATACCTCGCTCTGCTAATCCTGTTACCAGTCAGGCATTTGAGAAGCACACGGTCAC
ACTGCTTCCGGTAGTCAATAAACCGGTAAACCAGCAATAGACATAAGCGGCTATTTAACGACCCTGCCCT
GAACCGACGACCGGGTCGAATTTGCTTTCGAATTTCTGCCATTCATCCGCTTATTATCACTTATTCAGGC
GTAGCACCAGGCGTTTAAGGGCACCAATAACTGCCTTAAAAAAAGCTAGCGGAGTGTATACTGGCTTACT
ATGTTGGCACTGATGAGGGTGTCAGTGAAGTGCTTCATGTGGCAGGAGAAAAAAGGCTGCACCGGTGCGT
CAGCAGAATATGTGATACAGGATATATTCCGCTTCCTCGCTCACTGACTCGCTACGCTCGGTCGTTCGAC
TGCGGCGAGCGGAAATGGCTTACGAACGGGGCGGAGATTTCCTGGAAGATGCCAGGAAGATACTTAACAG
GGAAGTGAGAGGGCCGCGGCAAAGCCGTTTTTCCATAGGCTCCGCCCCCCTGACAAGCATCACGAAATCT
GACGCTCAAATCAGTGGTGGCGAAACCCGACAGGACTATAAAGATACCAGGCGTTTCCCCCTGGCGGCTC
CCTCGTGCGCTCTCCTGTTCCTGCCTTTCGGTTTACCGGTGTCATTCCGCTGTTATGGCCGCGTTTGTCT
CATTCCACGCCTGACACTCAGTTCCGGGTAGGCAGTTCGCTCCAAGCTGGACTGTATGCACGAACCCCCC
GTTCAGTCCGACCGCTGCGCCTTATCCGGTAACTATCGTCTTGAGTCCAACCCGGAAAGACATGCAAAAG
CACCACTGGCAGCAGCCACTGGTAATTGATTTAGAGGAGTTAGTCTTGAAGTCATGCGCCGGTTAAGGCT
AAACTGAAAGGACAAGTTTTGGTGACTGCGCTCCTCCAAGCCAGTTACCTCGGTTCAAAGAGTTGGTAGC
TCAGAGAACCTTCGAAAAACCGCCCTGCAAGGCGGTTTTTTCGTTTTCAGAGCAAGAGATTACGCGCAGA
CCAAAACGATCTCAAGAAGATCATCTTATTAATCAGATAAAATATTTGCTCATGAGCCCGAAGTGGCGAG
CCCGATCTTCCCCATCGGTGATGTCGGCGATATAGGCGCCAGCAACCGCACCTGTGGCGCCGGTGATGCC
GGCCACGATGCGTCCGGCGTAGAGGATCTGCTCATGTTTGACAGCTTATCATCGATGCATAATGTGCCTG
TCAAATGGACGAAGCAGGGATTCTGCAAACCCTATGCTACTCCCTCGAGCCGTCAATTGTCTGATTCGTT
ACCAATTATTAATTTTTAAAGTATGGGCAATCAATTGCTCCTGTTAAAATTGCTTTAGAAATACTTTGGC
AGCGGTTTGTTGTATTGAGTTTCATTTGCGCATTGGTTAAATGGAAAGTGACAGTACGCTCACTGCAACC
TAATATTTTTGAAATATCCCAAGAGCTTTTTCCTTCGCATGCCCACGCTAAACATTCTTTTTCTCTTTTG
GTTAAATCGTTGTTTGATTTATTATTTGCTATATTTATTTTTCGATAATTATCAACTAGAGAAGGAACAA
TTAATGGTATGTTCATACACGCATGTAAAAATAAACTATCTATATAGTTGTCTTTTTCTGAATGTGCAAA
ACTAAGCATTCCGAAGCCATTGTTAGCCGTATGAATAGGGAAACTAAACCCAGTGATAAGACCTGATGTT
TTCGCTTCTTTAATTACATTTGGAGATTTTTTATTTACAGCATTGTTTTCAAATATATTCCAATTAATTG
GTGAATGATTGGAGTTAGAATAATCTACTATAGGATCATATTTTATTAAATTAGCGTCATCATAATATTG
CCTCCATTTTTTAGGGTAATTATCTAGGATTGAAATATCAGATTTAACCATAGAATGAGGATAAATGATC
GCGAGTAAATAATATTCACAATGTACCATTTTAGTCATATCAGATAAGCATTGATTAATATCATTATTGC
TTCTACAAGCTTTAATTTTATTAATTATTCTGTATGTGTCGTCGGCATTTATGTTTTTCATATTCACCAC
CCTGAATTGACTCTCTTCCGGGCGCTATCATGCCATACCGCGAAAGGTTTTGCGCCATTCGATGGCGCGC
CGCTTCGTCAGGCCACATAGCTTTCTTGTTCTGATCGGAACGATCGTTGGCTGACCTGTAGGATCGTACA
GGTTTACGCAAGAAAATGGTTTGTTATAGTCGAATAAATACTAGAGAAAGAGGAGAAATACCAT
