>Addgene plasmid #49741 | pVRc22_4450 | addgene partial sequence | sequence record 76082 | pBRrevBam 5'-GGTGATGTCGGCGATATAGG-3'
CCTGTGGCGCCGGTGATGCCGGCCACGATGCGTCCGGCGTAGAGGATCTGCTCATGTTTGACAGCTTATC
ATCGATGCATAATGTGCCTGTCAAATGGACGAAGCAGGGATTCTGCAAACCCTATGCTACTCCCTCGAGC
CGTCAATTGTCTGATTCGTTACCAATTATTAATTTTTAAAGTATGGGCAATCAATTGCTCCTGTTAAAAT
TGCTTTAGAAATACTTTGGCAGCGGTTTGTTGTATTGAGTTTCATTTGCGCATTGGTTAAATGGAAAGTG
ACAGTACGCTCACTGCAACCTAATATTTTTGAAATATCCCAAGAGCTTTTTCCTTCGCATGCCCACGCTA
AACATTCTTTTTCTCTTTTGGTTAAATCGTTGTTTGATTTATTATTTGCTATATTTATTTTTCGATAATT
ATCAACTAGAGAAGGAACAATTAATGGTATGTTCATACACGCATGTAAAAATAAACTATCTATATAGTTG
TCTTTTTCTGAATGTGCAAAACTAAGCATTCCGAAGCCATTGTTAGCCGTATGAATAGGGAAACTAAACC
CAGTGATAAGACCTGATGTTTTCGCTTCTTTAATTACATTTGGAGATTTTTTATTTACAGCATTGTTTTC
AAATATATTCCAATTAATTGGTGAATGATTGGAGTTAGAATAATCTACTATAGGATCATATTTTATTAAA
TTAGCGTCATCATAATATTGCCTCCATTTTTTAGGGTAATTATCTAGGATTGAAATATCAGATTTAACCA
TAGAATGAGGATAAATGATCGCGAGTAAATAATATTCACAATGTACCATTTTAGTCATATCAGATAAGCA
TTGATTAATATCATTATTGCTTCTACAAGCTTTAATTTTATTAATTATTCTGTATGTGTCGTCGGCATTT
ATGTTTTTCATATTCACCACCCTGAATTGACTCTCTTCCGGGCGCTATCATGCCATACCGCGAAAGGTTT
TGCGCCATTCGATG
