>Addgene plasmid #49741 | pVRc22_4450 | addgene partial sequence | sequence record 77212 | pTrcHis_rev
AACAGGGATCCTTAATCACGCTGAAAACGTGCAATTTCTTCCAGCATACGTTCTGCACGAATAACACCGG
TGCCTGCATGTGCACGATCAATACGTTCCAGCCACGGATGCTGTGCACGCTGCAGACGACGAAAACCCAG
CCAGGTGCCAATACCACCGGCAACACCAACCAGCAGATTCAGAACCAGCCAATCGGTCGGCAGGGTCTGA
CCTGTCAGTGCACGCCACAGTGCATCTGCAACTGCAATCCACAGAACCCAAAATGCAACACCCAGCCACG
GTGCAACACGGGTACGCCAACGACGCAGACGTGCCAGTGCATGCTGGGTACGCAGCAGCGGACCTGCAAC
ATTAAACTGGGTCAGCAGTTGCAGCTGAACCATTGCGCTAATGGCCAGTGCCATACACCATGCCTGCAGC
AGAACACCACCAATAACTGCAACCGGCTGATCGGTATGCGGAATCCAGCTACGTGCGCTAACAATTGCCA
GTGCCAGTGCACACAGCAGCTGTGCTGTCTGTGCAACCCACAGCGGACGCAGGCTGCTACGAACGGTTTC
TTCATGAACAACACCCAGCAGCTGACCGGTCTGTGCTGCCTGCTGATCCAGACGCTGTTCCAGGGTCTGC
CATGCATGTTTCATATCGTCCAGTTCCATATGGTATTTCTCCTCTTTCTCTAGTATTTATTCGACTATAA
CAAACCATTTTCTTGCGTAAACCTGTACGATCCTACAGGTCAGCCAACGATCGTTCCGATCAGAACAAGA
AAGCTATGTGGCCTGACGAAGCGGCGCGCCATCGAATGGCGCAAAACCTTTCGCGGTATGGCATGATAGC
GCCCGGAAGAGAGTCAATTCAGGGTGGTGAATATGAAAAACATAAATGCCGACGACACATACAGAATAAT
TAATAAAATTAAAGCTTGTA
